>Addgene plasmid #107123 | pET21d-colEdes15/Imdes15 | addgene full sequence | sequence record 204356 | Addgene NGS Result
AAAGATCAAAGGATCTTCTTGAGATCCTTTTTTTCTGCGCGTAATCTGCTGCTTGCAAACAAAAAAACCA
CCGCTACCAGCGGTGGTTTGTTTGCCGGATCAAGAGCTACCAACTCTTTTTCCGAAGGTAACTGGCTTCA
GCAGAGCGCAGATACCAAATACTGTCCTTCTAGTGTAGCCGTAGTTAGGCCACCACTTCAAGAACTCTGT
AGCACCGCCTACATACCTCGCTCTGCTAATCCTGTTACCAGTGGCTGCTGCCAGTGGCGATAAGTCGTGT
CTTACCGGGTTGGACTCAAGACGATAGTTACCGGATAAGGCGCAGCGGTCGGGCTGAACGGGGGGTTCGT
GCACACAGCCCAGCTTGGAGCGAACGACCTACACCGAACTGAGATACCTACAGCGTGAGCTATGAGAAAG
CGCCACGCTTCCCGAAGGGAGAAAGGCGGACAGGTATCCGGTAAGCGGCAGGGTCGGAACAGGAGAGCGC
ACGAGGGAGCTTCCAGGGGGAAACGCCTGGTATCTTTATAGTCCTGTCGGGTTTCGCCACCTCTGACTTG
AGCGTCGATTTTTGTGATGCTCGTCAGGGGGGCGGAGCCTATGGAAAAACGCCAGCAACGCGGCCTTTTT
ACGGTTCCTGGCCTTTTGCTGGCCTTTTGCTCACATGTTCTTTCCTGCGTTATCCCCTGATTCTGTGGAT
AACCGTATTACCGCCTTTGAGTGAGCTGATACCGCTCGCCGCAGCCGAACGACCGAGCGCAGCGAGTCAG
TGAGCGAGGAAGCGGAAGAGCGCCTGATGCGGTATTTTCTCCTTACGCATCTGTGCGGTATTTCACACCG
CAATGGTGCACTCTCAGTACAATCTGCTCTGATGCCGCATAGTTAAGCCAGTATACACTCCGCTATCGCT
ACGTGACTGGGTCATGGCTGCGCCCCGACACCCGCCAACACCCGCTGACGCGCCCTGACGGGCTTGTCTG
CTCCCGGCATCCGCTTACAGACAAGCTGTGACCGTCTCCGGGAGCTGCATGTGTCAGAGGTTTTCACCGT
CATCACCGAAACGCGCGAGGCAGCTGCGGTAAAGCTCATCAGCGTGGTCGTGAAGCGATTCACAGATGTC
TGCCTGTTCATCCGCGTCCAGCTCGTTGAGTTTCTCCAGAAGCGTTAATGTCTGGCTTCTGATAAAGCGG
GCCATGTTAAGGGCGGTTTTTTCCTGTTTGGTCACTGATGCCTCCGTGTAAGGGGGATTTCTGTTCATGG
GGGTAATGATACCGATGAAACGAGAGAGGATGCTCACGATACGGGTTACTGATGATGAACATGCCCGGTT
ACTGGAACGTTGTGAGGGTAAACAACTGGCGGTATGGATGCGGCGGGACCAGAGAAAAATCACTCAGGGT
CAATGCCAGCGCTTCGTTAATACAGATGTAGGTGTTCCACAGGGTAGCCAGCAGCATCCTGCGATGCAGA
TCCGGAACATAATGGTGCAGGGCGCTGACTTCCGCGTTTCCAGACTTTACGAAACACGGAAACCGAAGAC
CATTCATGTTGTTGCTCAGGTCGCAGACGTTTTGCAGCAGCAGTCGCTTCACGTTCGCTCGCGTATCGGT
GATTCATTCTGCTAACCAGTAAGGCAACCCCGCCAGCCTAGCCGGGTCCTCAACGACAGGAGCACGATCA
TGCGCACCCGTGGGGCCGCCATGCCGGCGATAATGGCCTGCTTCTCGCCGAAACGTTTGGTGGCGGGACC
AGTGACGAAGGCTTGAGCGAGGGCGTGCAAGATTCCGAATACCGCAAGCGACAGGCCGATCATCGTCGCG
CTCCAGCGAAAGCGGTCCTCGCCGAAAATGACCCAGAGCGCTGCCGGCACCTGTCCTACGAGTTGCATGA
TAAAGAAGACAGTCATAAGTGCGGCGACGATAGTCATGCCCCGCGCCCACCGGAAGGAGCTGACTGGGTT
GAAGGCTCTCAAGGGCATCGGTCGAGATCCCGGTGCCTAATGAGTGAGCTAACTTACATTAATTGCGTTG
CGCTCACTGCCCGCTTTCCAGTCGGGAAACTGTCGTGCCAGCTGCATTAATGAATCGGCCAACGCGCGGG
GAGAGGCGGTTTGCGTATTGGGCGCCAGGGTGGTTTTTCTTTTCACCAGTGAGACGGGCAACAGCTGATT
GCCCTTCACCGCCTGGCCCTGAGAGAGTTGCAGCAAGCGGTCCACGCTGGTTTGCCCCAGCAGGCGAAAA
TCCTGTTTGATGGTGGTTAACGGCGGGATATAACATGAGCTGTCTTCGGTATCGTCGTATCCCACTACCG
AGATATCCGCACCAACGCGCAGCCCGGACTCGGTAATGGCGCGCATTGCGCCCAGCGCCATCTGATCGTT
GGCAACCAGCATCGCAGTGGGAACGATGCCCTCATTCAGCATTTGCATGGTTTGTTGAAAACCGGACATG
GCACTCCAGTCGCCTTCCCGTTCCGCTATCGGCTGAATTTGATTGCGAGTGAGATATTTATGCCAGCCAG
CCAGACGCAGACGCGCCGAGACAGAACTTAATGGGCCCGCTAACAGCGCGATTTGCTGGTGACCCAATGC
GACCAGATGCTCCACGCCCAGTCGCGTACCGTCTTCATGGGAGAAAATAATACTGTTGATGGGTGTCTGG
TCAGAGACATCAAGAAATAACGCCGGAACATTAGTGCAGGCAGCTTCCACAGCAATGGCATCCTGGTCAT
CCAGCGGATAGTTAATGATCAGCCCACTGACGCGTTGCGCGAGAAGATTGTGCACCGCCGCTTTACAGGC
TTCGACGCCGCTTCGTTCTACCATCGACACCACCACGCTGGCACCCAGTTGATCGGCGCGAGATTTAATC
GCCGCGACAATTTGCGACGGCGCGTGCAGGGCCAGACTGGAGGTGGCAACGCCAATCAGCAACGACTGTT
TGCCCGCCAGTTGTTGTGCCACGCGGTTGGGAATGTAATTCAGCTCCGCCATCGCCGCTTCCACTTTTTC
CCGCGTTTTCGCAGAAACGTGGCTGGCCTGGTTCACCACGCGGGAAACGGTCTGATAAGAGACACCGGCA
TACTCTGCGACATCGTATAACGTTACTGGTTTCACATTCACCACCCTGAATTGACTCTCTTCCGGGCGCT
ATCATGCCATACCGCGAAAGGTTTTGCGCCATTCGATGGTGTCCGGGATCTCGACGCTCTCCCTTATGCG
ACTCCTGCATTAGGAAGCAGCCCAGTAGTAGGTTGAGGCCGTTGAGCACCGCCGCCGCAAGGAATGGTGC
ATGCAAGGAGATGGCGCCCAACAGTCCCCCGGCCACGGGGCCTGCCACCATACCCACGCCGAAACAAGCG
CTCATGAGCCCGAAGTGGCGAGCCCGATCTTCCCCATCGGTGATGTCGGCGATATAGGCGCCAGCAACCG
CACCTGTGGCGCCGGTGATGCCGGCCACGATGCGTCCGGCGTAGAGGATCGAGATCTCGATCCCGCGAAA
TTAATACGACTCACTATAGGGGAATTGTGAGCGGATAACAATTCCCCTCTAGAAATAATTTTGTTTAACT
TTAAGAAGGAGATATACCATGGAGTCTAAGCGTAATAAGCCGGGTAAGGCGACCGGTAAAGGTAAACCGG
TGGGTGACAAATGGCTGGACGACGCAGGTAAAGACTCTGGTGCGCCGATCCCTGACCGTATCGCGGACAA
ACTGCGCGACAAAGAGTTCAAGAACTTCGACGACTTCCGTAAAAAGTTTTGGGAAGAAGTTTCTAAAGAC
CCGGACCTGTCTAAACAGTTCAAAGGTGCGAACCAGCGTAACATCAAACAGGGTCAGGCGCCGTTTGCTC
CGAAAAAAGACCAGGTAGGTGGTCGTAAGACCTTCGAACTGCACCACGACAAACCGATCTCTCAGGATGG
TGGTGTTTACGACATGAACAATATCCGTGTTACCACCCCGAAACGTCACATCGACATTCACCGGGGTAAG
TAAAAATGGAACTGAAACACTCTATCTCTGACTACACCGAAGCGGAATTTCTGGAATTCGTTAAGGAGAT
TCTCGAAATTCAGGACGAAGAGCTGCAGAAAATCCAGGTTGAAGAATTCGAACGTCTGACCGAACATCCG
GACGGTTCTGACCTGATCTACTACCCGCGTGATGACCGTGACGACTCTCCGGAAGGTATTGTTAAAGAAA
TCAAAGAATGGCGTGCGGCGAACGGTAAATCTGGTTTCAAGCAGGGCCTCGAGCACCACCACCACCACCA
CTGAGATCCGGCTGCTAACAAAGCCCGAAAGGAAGCTGAGTTGGCTGCTGCCACCGCTGAGCAATAACTA
GCATAACCCCTTGGGGCCTCTAAACGGGTCTTGAGGGGTTTTTTGCTGAAAGGAGGAACTATATCCGGAT
TGGCGAATGGG
[124 nt withheld, positions 4422-4545]
C
[91 nt withheld, positions 4547-4637]
A
[49 nt withheld, positions 4639-4687]
CCTTTGACGTTGGAGTCCACGTTCTTTAATAGTGGACTCTTGTTCCAAACTGGAACAACACTCAACCCTA
TCTCGGTCTATTCTTTTGATTTATAAGGGATTTTGCCGATTTCGGCCTATTGGTTAAAAAATGAGCTGAT
TTAACAAAAATTTAACGCGAATTTTAACAAAATATTAACGCTTACAATTTAGGTGGCACTTTTCGGGGAA
ATGTGCGCGGAACCCCTATTTGTTTATTTTTCTAAATACATTCAAATATGTATCCGCTCATGAGACAATA
ACCCTGATAAATGCTTCAATAATATTGAAAAAGGAAGAGTATGAGTATTCAACATTTCCGTGTCGCCCTT
ATTCCCTTTTTTGCGGCATTTTGCCTTCCTGTTTTTGCTCACCCAGAAACGCTGGTGAAAGTAAAAGATG
CTGAAGATCAGTTGGGTGCACGAGTGGGTTACATCGAACTGGATCTCAACAGCGGTAAGATCCTTGAGAG
TTTTCGCCCCGAAGAACGTTTTCCAATGATGAGCACTTTTAAAGTTCTGCTATGTGGCGCGGTATTATCC
CGTATTGACGCCGGGCAAGAGCAACTCGGTCGCCGCATACACTATTCTCAGAATGACTTGGTTGAGTACT
CACCAGTCACAGAAAAGCATCTTACGGATGGCATGACAGTAAGAGAATTATGCAGTGCTGCCATAACCAT
GAGTGATAACACTGCGGCCAACTTACTTCTGACAACGATCGGAGGACCGAAGGAGCTAACCGCTTTTTTG
CACAACATGGGGGATCATGTAACTCGCCTTGATCGTTGGGAACCGGAGCTGAATGAAGCCATACCAAACG
ACGAGCGTGACACCACGATGCCTGCAGCAATGGCAACAACGTTGCGCAAACTATTAACTGGCGAACTACT
TACTCTAGCTTCCCGGCAACAATTAATAGACTGGATGGAGGCGGATAAAGTTGCAGGACCACTTCTGCGC
TCGGCCCTTCCGGCTGGCTGGTTTATTGCTGATAAATCTGGAGCCGGTGAGCGTGGGTCTCGCGGTATCA
TTGCAGCACTGGGGCCAGATGGTAAGCCCTCCCGTATCGTAGTTATCTACACGACGGGGAGTCAGGCAAC
TATGGATGAACGAAATAGACAGATCGCTGAGATAGGTGCCTCACTGATTAAGCATTGGTAACTGTCAGAC
CAAGTTTACTCATATATACTTTAGATTGATTTAAAACTTCATTTTTAATTTAAAAGGATCTAGGTGAAGA
TCCTTTTTGATAATCTCATGACCAAAATCCCTTAACGTGAGTTTTCGTTCCACTGAGCGTCAGACCCCGT
AGA
Features (pLannotate 1.2.2; 20 found; start..end, strand, type, name):
     19..607     +  rep_origin     ori: high-copy-number ColE1/pMB1/pBR322/pUC origin of replication
    793..932     -  misc_feature   bom: basis of mobility region from pBR322
   1034..1225    -  CDS            rop: Rop protein, which maintains plasmids at low copy number; rop
   1242..1622    +  CDS            YPB1_ECOLX: Protein predicted: Swiss-Prot protein existence level 4. From Escherichia coli.
   1694..1985    -  CDS            TcR (fragment): tetracycline efflux protein; tet; confers resistance to tetracycline
   2000..2021    -  protein_bind   CAP binding site: CAP binding activates transcription in the presence of cAMP. E. coli catabolite activator protein
   2034..3115    -  CDS            lacI: lac repressor; lacI; The lac repressor binds to the lac operator to inhibit transcription in E. coli. This inhibition can be relieved by adding lactose or isopropyl-β-D-thiogalactopyranoside (IPTG).
   3116..3193    -  promoter       lacI promoter: lacI
   3201..3480    -  CDS            TcR (fragment): tetracycline efflux protein; tet; confers resistance to tetracycline
   3502..3520    +  promoter       T7 promoter: promoter for bacteriophage T7 RNA polymerase
   3521..3545    +  protein_bind   lac operator: The lac repressor binds to the lac operator to inhibit transcription in E. coli. This inhibition can be relieved by adding lactose or isopropyl-β-D-thiogalactopyranoside (IPTG). lac repressor encoded by lacI
   3560..3582    +  RBS            RBS: efficient ribosome binding site from bacteriophage T7 gene 10 (Olins and Rangwala, 1989)
   3604..3990    +  CDS            col (fragment): CEA2_ECOLX - Also known as ceaB. Experimental evidence at protein level: Swiss-Prot protein existence level 1. Colicins are polypeptide toxins produced by and active against E.coli and closely related bacteria. From Escherichia coli.
   3996..4247    +  CDS            imm: IMM2_ECOLX - Also known as ceiB. Experimental evidence at protein level: Swiss-Prot protein existence level 1. This protein is able to protect a cell, which harbors the plasmid ColE2 encoding colicin E2, against colicin E2. From Escherichia coli.
   4254..4271    +  CDS            9xHis (fragment): 9xHis affinity tag
   4281..4330    +  CDS            SET1 (fragment): solubility-enhancement tag derived from T7 phage gene 10B
   4338..4385    +  terminator     T7 terminator: transcription terminator for bacteriophage T7 RNA polymerase
   4422..4850    +  rep_origin     f1 ori (sequence partly withheld): f1 bacteriophage origin of replication; arrow indicates direction of (+) strand synthesis
   4903..5007    +  promoter       AmpR promoter: bla
   5008..5868    +  CDS            AmpR: β-lactamase; bla; confers resistance to ampicillin, carbenicillin, and related antibiotics
