[The description below was written by a language model from this plasmid's Addgene catalogue record and pLannotate feature annotations shown in this document.]
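Description:
pET21d-colEdes15/Imdes15 is a bacterial expression plasmid built on the pET21d backbone, carrying a synthetic, computationally designed colicin endonuclease and its cognate immunity protein (pair "des15"). It replicates in E. coli from a ColE1/pMB1-type origin; the catalogue lists it as high copy, although the feature table also shows the pBR322-derived rop gene and bom region. Selection is by ampicillin through the bla (AmpR) gene and its promoter. An f1 origin is present for single-stranded DNA production. The short tetracycline-resistance fragments and the small predicted ORF in the annotation are non-functional backbone remnants.

The insert was cloned between NcoI and XhoI sites, both retained. It lies downstream of a T7 promoter with an adjacent lac operator and the T7 gene 10 ribosome binding site, and is followed by the T7 terminator. A plasmid-borne lacI gene under its own promoter represses transcription until induction with IPTG. Expression needs a host that supplies T7 RNA polymerase, consistent with the T7 Express lysY/Iq strain listed. The two coding sequences sit in tandem, separated by only two nucleotides. The annotation detects them by homology to the colicin E2 nuclease domain and the E2 immunity protein. Only the downstream immunity protein carries the backbone-encoded C-terminal hexahistidine tag. Co-expression lets the immunity protein neutralise the otherwise toxic endonuclease, and the tag should allow the complex to be recovered by metal affinity. The short "SET1" hit after the tag is probably an annotation artefact in untranslated backbone sequence.

The construct is intended for producing this designed pair, part of a study of ultrahigh binding specificity in a network of engineered protein-interaction pairs.
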