Addgene plasmid #107123: pET21d-colEdes15/Imdes15
Purpose: plasmid for expression of computationally designed colicin endonuclease and immunity pair, des15
Depositing lab: Sarel Fleishman. Depositing organization: Weizmann Institute of Science. Publication: Ultrahigh specificity in a network of computationally designed protein-interaction pairs. Netzer R, Listov D, Lipsh R, Dym O, Albeck S, Knop O, Kleanthous C, Fleishman SJ. Nat Commun. 2018 Dec 11;9(1):5286. doi: 10.1038/s41467-018-07722-9. PubMed 30538236.
Backbone
  Vector backbone: pET21d
  Backbone size w/o insert (bp): 5440
  Vector type: Bacterial Expression
Growth in bacteria
  Bacterial resistance: Ampicillin, 100 μg/mL
  Growth temperature: 37°C
  Growth strain: T7 Express lysY/Iq (NEB)
  Copy number: High Copy
Gene/Insert
  Gene/Insert name: colEdes15/Imdes15
  Species: Synthetic
  Promoter: T7
  Tag / fusion protein: His-tag (C terminal on backbone)
  Cloning method: Restriction Enzyme; 5′ cloning site NcoI (not destroyed); 3′ cloning site XhoI (not destroyed)
  Sequencing primers: 5′ TAATACGACTCACTATAGGG; 3′ GCTAGTTATTGCTCAGCGG
Terms and licenses: Academic/Nonprofit Terms; Industry Terms: Not Available to Industry
Depositor comments: Two genes in tandem (colE, Im), separated by 2 nucleotides (AA). See partial sequences. AA sequence of colEdes15: MESKRNKPGKATGKGKPVGDKWLDDAGKDSGAPIPDRIADKLRDKEFKNFDDFRKKFWEEVSKDPDLSKQFKGANQRNIKQGQAPFAPKKDQVGGRKTFELHHDKPISQDGGVYDMNNIRVTTPKRHIDIHRGK and AA sequence of Imdes15: MELKHSISDYTEAEFLEFVKEILEIQDEELQKIQVEEFERLTEHPDGSDLIYYPRDDRDDSPEGIVKEIKEWRAANGKSGFKQGLEHHHHHH
How to cite: pET21d-colEdes15/Imdes15 was a gift from Sarel Fleishman (Addgene plasmid # 107123 ; http://n2t.net/addgene:107123 ; RRID:Addgene_107123)
